>Addgene plasmid #161359 | pDONR221-SLC5A1_STOP | addgene full sequence | sequence record 338286 | Addgene NGS Result
CAAATAATGATTTTATTTTGACTGATAGTGACCTGTTCGTTGCAACACATTGATGAGCAATGCTTTTTTA
TAATGCCAACTTTGTACAAAAAAGCAGGCTCCACCATGGACAGCTCCACCTGGTCTCCTAAGACCACAGC
CGTGACCCGCCCAGTGGAGACACACGAGCTGATCCGGAACGCCGCCGATATCAGCATCATCGTGATCTAC
TTCGTGGTGGTCATGGCAGTGGGACTGTGGGCCATGTTTTCTACCAATAGAGGCACAGTGGGCGGCTTCT
TTCTGGCAGGCAGGAGCATGGTGTGGTGGCCAATCGGAGCAAGCCTGTTCGCCTCCAACATCGGATCTGG
ACACTTTGTGGGACTGGCAGGAACCGGAGCAGCATCCGGCATCGCCATCGGCGGCTTCGAGTGGAATGCA
CTGGTGCTGGTGGTGGTGCTGGGATGGCTGTTTGTGCCAATCTACATCAAGGCCGGCGTGGTGACCATGC
CCGAGTATCTGAGGAAGCGGTTCGGAGGACAGAGGATCCAGGTGTACCTGAGCCTGCTGTCCCTGCTGCT
GTATATCTTTACAAAGATCTCTGCCGACATCTTCAGCGGCGCCATCTTTATCAACCTGGCCCTGGGCCTG
AATCTGTACCTGGCCATCTTCCTGCTGCTGGCCATCACCGCCCTGTACACCATCACAGGCGGCCTGGCCG
CCGTGATCTATACCGACACACTGCAGACCGTGATCATGCTGGTGGGCTCCCTGATCCTGACAGGCTTCGC
CTTTCACGAAGTGGGCGGCTACGATGCCTTCATGGAGAAGTATATGAAGGCCATCCCCACAATCGTGTCC
GACGGCAACACCACATTTCAGGAGAAGTGCTACACCCCTAGAGCCGATTCTTTCCACATCTTTAGGGACC
CACTGACAGGCGATCTGCCATGGCCCGGCTTCATCTTTGGCATGTCTATCCTGACCCTGTGGTATTGGTG
CACAGATCAGGTCATCGTGCAGAGATGTCTGTCCGCCAAGAATATGTCTCACGTGAAGGGCGGCTGCATC
CTGTGCGGCTACCTGAAGCTGATGCCAATGTTCATCATGGTCATGCCCGGCATGATCAGCAGGATCCTGT
ATACCGAGAAGATCGCCTGCGTGGTGCCTTCCGAGTGCGAGAAGTACTGTGGCACCAAAGTGGGCTGTAC
AAACATCGCCTATCCCACCCTGGTGGTGGAGCTGATGCCTAATGGCCTGCGCGGCCTGATGCTGAGCGTG
ATGCTGGCCTCCCTGATGTCTAGCCTGACATCCATCTTCAACTCCGCCTCTACCCTGTTTACAATGGACA
TCTACGCCAAGGTGCGGAAGAGAGCCAGCGAGAAGGAGCTGATGATCGCCGGCCGGCTGTTCATCCTGGT
GCTGATCGGCATCTCCATCGCCTGGGTGCCTATCGTGCAGTCTGCCCAGAGCGGCCAGCTGTTTGATTAC
ATCCAGTCCATCACCTCTTATCTGGGACCACCTATCGCAGCCGTGTTCCTGCTGGCCATCTTTTGGAAGA
GGGTGAACGAGCCAGGAGCATTCTGGGGACTGATCCTGGGACTGCTGATCGGCATCAGCCGGATGATCAC
CGAGTTTGCCTATGGCACAGGCTCTTGCATGGAGCCCAGCAATTGCCCTACAATCATCTGTGGCGTGCAC
TACCTGTATTTCGCCATCATCCTGTTCGCCATCTCCTTTATCACCATCGTGGTCATCTCTCTGCTGACAA
AGCCTATCCCAGACGTGCACCTGTACAGGCTGTGCTGGAGCCTGCGCAACTCCAAGGAGGAGCGGATCGA
CCTGGATGCCGAGGAGGAGAATATCCAGGAGGGCCCCAAGGAGACCATCGAGATCGAGACACAGGTGCCT
GAGAAGAAGAAGGGCATCTTCCGGAGAGCCTATGACCTGTTTTGCGGACTGGAGCAGCACGGAGCACCAA
AGATGACCGAGGAGGAGGAGAAGGCCATGAAGATGAAGATGACCGATACAAGCGAGAAGCCCCTGTGGAG
AACCGTGCTGAACGTGAATGGCATCATCCTGGTGACAGTGGCCGTGTTCTGTCACGCCTACTTTGCCTAA
GACCCAGCTTTCTTGTACAAAGTTGGCATTATAAGAAAGCATTGCTTATCAATTTGTTGCAACGAACAGG
TCACTATCAGTCAAAATAAAATCATTATTTGCCATCCAGCTGATATCCCCTATAGTGAGTCGTATTACAT
GGTCATAGCTGTTTCCTGGCAGCTCTGGCCCGTGTCTCAAAATCTCTGATGTTACATTGCACAAGATAAA
AATATATCATCATGAACAATAAAACTGTCTGCTTACATAAACAGTAATACAAGGGGTGTTATGAGCCATA
TTCAACGGGAAACGTCGAGGCCGCGATTAAATTCCAACATGGATGCTGATTTATATGGGTATAAATGGGC
TCGCGATAATGTCGGGCAATCAGGTGCGACAATCTATCGCTTGTATGGGAAGCCCGATGCGCCAGAGTTG
TTTCTGAAACATGGCAAAGGTAGCGTTGCCAATGATGTTACAGATGAGATGGTCAGACTAAACTGGCTGA
CGGAATTTATGCCTCTTCCGACCATCAAGCATTTTATCCGTACTCCTGATGATGCATGGTTACTCACCAC
TGCGATCCCCGGAAAAACAGCATTCCAGGTATTAGAAGAATATCCTGATTCAGGTGAAAATATTGTTGAT
GCGCTGGCAGTGTTCCTGCGCCGGTTGCATTCGATTCCTGTTTGTAATTGTCCTTTTAACAGCGATCGCG
TATTTCGTCTCGCTCAGGCGCAATCACGAATGAATAACGGTTTGGTTGATGCGAGTGATTTTGATGACGA
GCGTAATGGCTGGCCTGTTGAACAAGTCTGGAAAGAAATGCATAAACTTTTGCCATTCTCACCGGATTCA
GTCGTCACTCATGGTGATTTCTCACTTGATAACCTTATTTTTGACGAGGGGAAATTAATAGGTTGTATTG
ATGTTGGACGAGTCGGAATCGCAGACCGATACCAGGATCTTGCCATCCTATGGAACTGCCTCGGTGAGTT
TTCTCCTTCATTACAGAAACGGCTTTTTCAAAAATATGGTATTGATAATCCTGATATGAATAAATTGCAG
TTTCATTTGATGCTCGATGAGTTTTTCTAATCAGAATTGGTTAATTGGTTGTAACACTGGCAGAGCATTA
CGCTGACTTGACGGGACGGCGCAAGCTCATGACCAAAATCCCTTAACGTGAGTTACGCGTCGTTCCACTG
AGCGTCAGACCCCGTAGAAAAGATCAAAGGATCTTCTTGAGATCCTTTTTTTCTGCGCGTAATCTGCTGC
TTGCAAACAAAAAAACCACCGCTACCAGCGGTGGTTTGTTTGCCGGATCAAGAGCTACCAACTCTTTTTC
CGAAGGTAACTGGCTTCAGCAGAGCGCAGATACCAAATACTGTTCTTCTAGTGTAGCCGTAGTTAGGCCA
CCACTTCAAGAACTCTGTAGCACCGCCTACATACCTCGCTCTGCTAATCCTGTTACCAGTGGCTGCTGCC
AGTGGCGATAAGTCGTGTCTTACCGGGTTGGACTCAAGACGATAGTTACCGGATAAGGCGCAGCGGTCGG
GCTGAACGGGGGGTTCGTGCACACAGCCCAGCTTGGAGCGAACGACCTACACCGAACTGAGATACCTACA
GCGTGAGCTATGAGAAAGCGCCACGCTTCCCGAAGGGAGAAAGGCGGACAGGTATCCGGTAAGCGGCAGG
GTCGGAACAGGAGAGCGCACGAGGGAGCTTCCAGGGGGAAACGCCTGGTATCTTTATAGTCCTGTCGGGT
TTCGCCACCTCTGACTTGAGCGTCGATTTTTGTGATGCTCGTCAGGGGGGCGGAGCCTATGGAAAAACGC
CAGCAACGCGGCCTTTTTACGGTTCCTGGCCTTTTGCTGGCCTTTTGCTCACATGTTCTTTCCTGCGTTA
TCCCCTGATTCTGTGGATAACCGTATTACCGCCTTTGAGTGAGCTGATACCGCTCGCCGCAGCCGAACGA
CCGAGCGCAGCGAGTCAGTGAGCGAGGAAGCGGAAGAGCGCCCAATACGCAAACCGCCTCTCCCCGCGCG
TTGGCCGATTCATTAATGCAGCTGGCACGACAGGTTTCCCGACTGGAAAGCGGGCAGTGAGCGCAACGCA
ATTAATACGCGTACCGCTAGCCAGGAAGAGTTTGTAGAAACGCAAAAAGGCCATCCGTCAGGATGGCCTT
CTGCTTAGTTTGATGCCTGGCAGTTTATGGCGGGCGTCCTGCCCGCCACCCTCCGGGCCGTTGCTTCACA
ACGTTCAAATCCGCTCCCGGCGGATTTGTCCTACTCAGGAGAGCGTTCACCGACAAACAACAGATAAAAC
GAAAGGCCCAGTCTTCCGACTGAGCCTTTCGTTTTATTTGATGCCTGGCAGTTCCCTACTCTCGCGTTAA
CGCTAGCATGGATGTTTTCCCAGTCACGACGTTGTAAAACGACGGCCAGTCTTAAGCTCGGGCCC
Features (pLannotate 1.2.2; 10 found; start..end, strand, type, name):
      1..100     +  protein_bind   attL1: mutant version of attL; recombination site for the Gateway® LR reaction LR Clonase™
    106..2097    +  CDS            SLC5A1: SC5A1_HUMAN - Also known as NAGT, SGLT1. Experimental evidence at protein level: Swiss-Prot protein existence level 1. Actively transports glucose into cells by Na(+) cotransport with a Na(+) to glucose coupling ratio of 2:1. Efficient substrate transport in mammalian kidney is provided by the concerted action of a low affinity high capacity and a high affinity low capacity Na(+)/glucose cotransporter arranged in series along kidney proximal tubules. From Homo sapiens (Human).
   2102..2201    -  protein_bind   attL2: mutant version of attL; recombination site for the Gateway® LR reaction LR Clonase™
   2219..2237    -  promoter       T7 promoter: promoter for bacteriophage T7 RNA polymerase
   2371..3180    +  CDS            KanR: aminoglycoside phosphotransferase; aph(3')-Ia; confers resistance to kanamycin in bacteria or G418 (Geneticin®) in eukaryotes
   3327..3915    +  rep_origin     ori: high-copy-number ColE1/pMB1/pBR322/pUC origin of replication
   4098..4190    +  CDS            lacI (fragment): lac repressor; lacI; The lac repressor binds to the lac operator to inhibit transcription in E. coli. This inhibition can be relieved by adding lactose or isopropyl-β-D-thiogalactopyranoside (IPTG).
   4245..4272    -  terminator     rrnB T2 terminator: transcription terminator T2 from the E. coli rrnB gene
   4404..4447    +  terminator     rrnB T1 terminator: Escherichia coli rrnB; transcription terminator T1 from the E. coli rrnB gene
   4494..4530    -  CDS            lacZα (fragment): LacZα fragment of β-galactosidase; lacZ fragment
