[The description below was written by a language model from this plasmid's Addgene catalogue record and pLannotate feature annotations shown in this document.]
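Description:
pDONR221-SLC5A1_STOP is a Gateway entry clone built in the pDONR221 backbone and carrying a codon-optimized open reading frame for human SLC5A1, also known as SGLT1 or NAGT, the sodium/glucose cotransporter that moves glucose into cells coupled to sodium at a 2:1 ratio. The sequenced plasmid is 4,545 nt. It is propagated in E. coli from a high-copy ColE1/pUC-type origin and selected with kanamycin through an aminoglycoside phosphotransferase gene. Although the catalogue lists the vector type as mammalian expression, the feature table shows no eukaryotic promoter or polyadenylation signal. The only promoter annotated near the insert is a T7 promoter lying just outside attL2, so the plasmid serves as a shuttle for the ORF rather than an expression construct in its own right.

The roughly 2 kb SLC5A1 coding sequence sits between attL1 and attL2 sites, which allow an LR Clonase reaction to transfer it directionally into any attR-containing destination vector of the user's choice. The rrnB T1 and T2 transcription terminators in the backbone upstream of attL1 help insulate the insert from read-through transcription in bacteria. Short lacI and lacZα fragments are also annotated and appear to be backbone remnants. M13 forward and reverse primer sites flank the cassette for sequence verification.

This version ends the ORF with a stop codon, so it suits expression of untagged protein or N-terminally tagged fusions. A sister clone lacking the stop codon exists for C-terminal fusions. The plasmid belongs to a consortium collection of solute carrier transporter clones intended to support SLC research and drug discovery.
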