Addgene plasmid #161359: pDONR221-SLC5A1_STOP
Purpose: Gateway entry clone with codon-optimized ORF sequence for subcloning into custom expression vectors. Contains a STOP codon at the end of the codon-optimized ORF sequence.
Depositing lab: RESOLUTE Consortium & Giulio Superti-Furga. Depositing organization: CeMM Research Center for Molecular Medicine. Publication: The RESOLUTE consortium: unlocking SLC transporters for drug discovery. Superti-Furga G, Lackner D, Wiedmer T, Ingles-Prieto A, Barbosa B, Girardi E, Goldmann U, Gurtl B, Klavins K, Klimek C, Lindinger S, Lineiro-Retes E, Muller AC, Onstein S, Redinger G, Reil D, Sedlyarov V, Wolf G, Crawford M, Everley R, ... Steppan CM. Nat Rev Drug Discov. 2020 Jul;19(7):429-430. doi: 10.1038/d41573-020-00056-6. PubMed 32265506.
Backbone
  Vector backbone: pDONR221
  Backbone manufacturer: ThermoFisher Scientific
  Backbone size w/o insert (bp): 2550
  Vector type: Mammalian Expression
Growth in bacteria
  Bacterial resistance: Kanamycin, 50 μg/mL
  Growth temperature: 37°C
  Growth strain: NEB Stable
  Copy number: High Copy
Gene/Insert
  Gene/Insert name: SLC5A1 (alt name: D22S675, NAGT, SGLT1)
  Species: H. sapiens (human)
  Insert size (bp): 1995
  Entrez Gene: SLC5A1 (a.k.a. D22S675, NAGT, SGLT-1, SGLT1)
  Cloning method: Gateway Cloning
  Sequencing primers: 5′ M13-fwd; 3′ M13-rev
Terms and licenses: Academic/Nonprofit Terms; Industry Terms
Depositor comments: This plasmid contains a STOP codon at the end of the codon-optimized ORF. For the version of this plasmid that does not contain a STOP codon, please see Addgene plasmid 132193 For more information on the full Resolute plasmid collection, please see www.addgene.org/depositor-collections/re-solute/. Please provide your feedback on this plasmid to the RESOLUTE consortium by filling out their RESOLUTE repository feedback form: https://forms.office.com/Pages/ResponsePage.aspx?id=0e05yklzmkS7rjFGQL4N7z4feCLQvEJAmVcOCM_u885UN1JJRko0Ukg4TVQwNTZLOUxPQVJWT1NHUCQlQCN0PWcu
How to cite: pDONR221-SLC5A1_STOP was a gift from RESOLUTE Consortium & Giulio Superti-Furga (Addgene plasmid # 161359 ; http://n2t.net/addgene:161359 ; RRID:Addgene_161359)
