>Addgene plasmid #161359 | pDONR221-SLC5A1_STOP | depositor partial sequence | sequence record 312653 | Codon-optimized ORF of SLC5A1
ATGGACAGCTCCACCTGGTCTCCTAAGACCACAGCCGTGACCCGCCCAGTGGAGACACACGAGCTGATCC
GGAACGCCGCCGATATCAGCATCATCGTGATCTACTTCGTGGTGGTCATGGCAGTGGGACTGTGGGCCAT
GTTTTCTACCAATAGAGGCACAGTGGGCGGCTTCTTTCTGGCAGGCAGGAGCATGGTGTGGTGGCCAATC
GGAGCAAGCCTGTTCGCCTCCAACATCGGATCTGGACACTTTGTGGGACTGGCAGGAACCGGAGCAGCAT
CCGGCATCGCCATCGGCGGCTTCGAGTGGAATGCACTGGTGCTGGTGGTGGTGCTGGGATGGCTGTTTGT
GCCAATCTACATCAAGGCCGGCGTGGTGACCATGCCCGAGTATCTGAGGAAGCGGTTCGGAGGACAGAGG
ATCCAGGTGTACCTGAGCCTGCTGTCCCTGCTGCTGTATATCTTTACAAAGATCTCTGCCGACATCTTCA
GCGGCGCCATCTTTATCAACCTGGCCCTGGGCCTGAATCTGTACCTGGCCATCTTCCTGCTGCTGGCCAT
CACCGCCCTGTACACCATCACAGGCGGCCTGGCCGCCGTGATCTATACCGACACACTGCAGACCGTGATC
ATGCTGGTGGGCTCCCTGATCCTGACAGGCTTCGCCTTTCACGAAGTGGGCGGCTACGATGCCTTCATGG
AGAAGTATATGAAGGCCATCCCCACAATCGTGTCCGACGGCAACACCACATTTCAGGAGAAGTGCTACAC
CCCTAGAGCCGATTCTTTCCACATCTTTAGGGACCCACTGACAGGCGATCTGCCATGGCCCGGCTTCATC
TTTGGCATGTCTATCCTGACCCTGTGGTATTGGTGCACAGATCAGGTCATCGTGCAGAGATGTCTGTCCG
CCAAGAATATGTCTCACGTGAAGGGCGGCTGCATCCTGTGCGGCTACCTGAAGCTGATGCCAATGTTCAT
CATGGTCATGCCCGGCATGATCAGCAGGATCCTGTATACCGAGAAGATCGCCTGCGTGGTGCCTTCCGAG
TGCGAGAAGTACTGTGGCACCAAAGTGGGCTGTACAAACATCGCCTATCCCACCCTGGTGGTGGAGCTGA
TGCCTAATGGCCTGCGCGGCCTGATGCTGAGCGTGATGCTGGCCTCCCTGATGTCTAGCCTGACATCCAT
CTTCAACTCCGCCTCTACCCTGTTTACAATGGACATCTACGCCAAGGTGCGGAAGAGAGCCAGCGAGAAG
GAGCTGATGATCGCCGGCCGGCTGTTCATCCTGGTGCTGATCGGCATCTCCATCGCCTGGGTGCCTATCG
TGCAGTCTGCCCAGAGCGGCCAGCTGTTTGATTACATCCAGTCCATCACCTCTTATCTGGGACCACCTAT
CGCAGCCGTGTTCCTGCTGGCCATCTTTTGGAAGAGGGTGAACGAGCCAGGAGCATTCTGGGGACTGATC
CTGGGACTGCTGATCGGCATCAGCCGGATGATCACCGAGTTTGCCTATGGCACAGGCTCTTGCATGGAGC
CCAGCAATTGCCCTACAATCATCTGTGGCGTGCACTACCTGTATTTCGCCATCATCCTGTTCGCCATCTC
CTTTATCACCATCGTGGTCATCTCTCTGCTGACAAAGCCTATCCCAGACGTGCACCTGTACAGGCTGTGC
TGGAGCCTGCGCAACTCCAAGGAGGAGCGGATCGACCTGGATGCCGAGGAGGAGAATATCCAGGAGGGCC
CCAAGGAGACCATCGAGATCGAGACACAGGTGCCTGAGAAGAAGAAGGGCATCTTCCGGAGAGCCTATGA
CCTGTTTTGCGGACTGGAGCAGCACGGAGCACCAAAGATGACCGAGGAGGAGGAGAAGGCCATGAAGATG
AAGATGACCGATACAAGCGAGAAGCCCCTGTGGAGAACCGTGCTGAACGTGAATGGCATCATCCTGGTGA
CAGTGGCCGTGTTCTGTCACGCCTACTTTGCCTAA
